>Addgene plasmid #183164 | pUC19/Pt-mChe | addgene full sequence | sequence record 360366 | Addgene NGS Result
GGCGCGCCATTACTCGCATCCATTCTCAGGCTGTCTCGTCTCGTCTCAGATTAGCCTTTTCAATTTCAGA
AAGAATGCTAACCCACAGATGGTTAGAGAGGCTTACGCAGCAGGTCTCATCAAGACGATCTACCCGAGCA
ATAATCTCCAGGAAATCAAATACCTTCCCAAGAAGGTTAAAGATGCAGTCAAAAGATTCAGGACTAACTG
CATCAAGAACACAGAGAAAGATATATTTCTCAAGATCAGAAGTACTATTCCAGTATGGACGATTCAAGGC
TTGCTTCACAAACCAAGGCAAGTAATAGAGATTGGAGTCTCTAAAAAGGTAGTTCCCACTGAATCAAAGG
CCATGGAGTCAAAGATTCAAATAGAGGACCTAACAGAACTCGCCGTAAAGACTGGCGAACAGTTCATACA
GAGTCTCTTACGACTCAATGACAAGAAGAAAATCTTCGTCAACATGGTGGAGCACGACACACTTGTCTAC
TCCAAAAATATCAAAGATACAGTCTCAGAAGACCAAAGGGCAATTGAGACTTTTCAACAAAGGGTAATAT
CCGGAAACCTCCTCGGATTCCATTGCCCAGCTATCTGTCACTTTATTGTGAAGATAGTGGAAAAGGAAGG
TGGCTCCTACAAATGCCATCATTGCGATAAAGGAAAGGCCATCGTTGAAGATGCCTCTGCCGACAGTGGT
CCCAAAGATGGACCCCCACCCACGAGGAGCATCGTGGAAAAAGAAGACGTTCCAACCACGTCTTCAAAGC
AAGTGGATTGATGTGATATCTCCACTGACGTAAGGGATGACGCACAATCCCACTATCCTTCGCAAGACCC
TTCCTCTATATAAGGAAGTTCATTTCATTTGGAGAGAACACGGGGGACTCTAGATCAACAAGTTTGTACA
AAAAAGCAGGCTCCGCGGCCGCCTTGTTTAACTTTAAGAAGGAGCCCTTCACCATGGCTTCTATGATATC
CTCTTCCGCTGTGACAACAGTCAGCCGTGCCTCTAGGGGGCAATCCGCCGCAGTGGCTCCATTCGGCGGC
CTCAAATCCATGACTGGATTCCCAGTGAAGAAGGTCAACACTGACATTACTTCCATTACAAGCAATGGTG
GAAGAGTAAAGTGCATGGTGAGCAAGGGCGAGGAGGATAACATGGCCATCATCAAGGAGTTCATGCGCTT
CAAGGTGCACATGGAGGGCTCCGTGAACGGCCACGAGTTCGAGATCGAGGGCGAGGGCGAGGGCCGCCCC
TACGAGGGCACCCAGACCGCCAAGCTGAAGGTGACCAAGGGTGGCCCCCTGCCCTTCGCCTGGGACATCC
TGTCCCCTCAGTTCATGTACGGCTCCAAGGCCTACGTGAATCACCCCGCCGACATCCCCGACTACTTGAA
GCTGTCCTTCCCCGAGGGCTTCAAGTGGGAGCGCGTGATGAACTTCGAGGACGGCGGCGTGGTGACCGTG
ACCCAGGACTCCTCCCTGCAGGACGGCGAGTTCATCTACAAGGTGAAGCTGCGCGGCACCAACTTCCCCT
CCGACGGCCCCGTAATGCAGAAGAAGACCATGGGCTGGGAGGCCTCCTCCGAGCGGATGTACCCCGAGGA
CGGCGCCCTGAAGGGCGAGATCAAGCAGAGGCTGAAGCTGAAGGACGGCGGCCACTACGACGCTGAGGTC
AAGACCACCTACAAGGCCAAGAAGCCCGTGCAGCTGCCCGGCGCCTACAACGTCAACATCAAGTTGGACA
TCACCTCCCACAACGAGGACTACACCATCGTGGAACAGTACGAACGCGCCGAGGGCCGCCACTCCACCGG
CGGCATGGACGAGCTGTACAAGTAATAACTCGAGAAGCTCGAATTTCCCCGATCGTTCAAACATTTGGCA
ATAAAGTTTCTTAAGATTGAATCCTGTTGCCGGTCTTGCGATGATTATCATATAATTTCTGTTGAATTAC
GTTAAGCATGTAATAATTAACATGTAATGCATGACGTTATTTATGAGATGGGTTTTATGATTAGAGTCCC
GCAATTATACATTTAATACGCGATAGAAAACAAAATATAGCGCGCAAACTAGGATAAATTATCGCGCGCG
GTGTCATCTAATGTTACTAGATCGGGCCAGGATACATAGATTACCACAACTCCGAGCCCTTCCACCGGCG
CGCCAATTCACTGGCCGTCGTTTTACAACGTCGTGACTGGGAAAACCCTGGCGTTACCCAACTTAATCGC
CTTGCAGCACATCCCCCTTTCGCCAGCTGGCGTAATAGCGAAGAGGCCCGCACCGATCGCCCTTCCCAAC
AGTTGCGCAGCCTGAATGGCGAATGGCGCCTGATGCGGTATTTTCTCCTTACGCATCTGTGCGGTATTTC
ACACCGCATATGGTGCACTCTCAGTACAATCTGCTCTGATGCCGCATAGTTAAGCCAGCCCCGACACCCG
CCAACACCCGCTGACGCGCCCTGACGGGCTTGTCTGCTCCCGGCATCCGCTTACAGACAAGCTGTGACCG
TCTCCGGGAGCTGCATGTGTCAGAGGTTTTCACCGTCATCACCGAAACGCGCGAGACGAAAGGGCCTCGT
GATACGCCTATTTTTATAGGTTAATGTCATGATAATAATGGTTTCTTAGACGTCAGGTGGCACTTTTCGG
GGAAATGTGCGCGGAACCCCTATTTGTTTATTTTTCTAAATACATTCAAATATGTATCCGCTCATGAGAC
AATAACCCTGATAAATGCTTCAATAATATTGAAAAAGGAAGAGTATGAGTATTCAACATTTCCGTGTCGC
CCTTATTCCCTTTTTTGCGGCATTTTGCCTTCCTGTTTTTGCTCACCCAGAAACGCTGGTGAAAGTAAAA
GATGCTGAAGATCAGTTGGGTGCACGAGTGGGTTACATCGAACTGGATCTCAACAGCGGTAAGATCCTTG
AGAGTTTTCGCCCCGAAGAACGTTTTCCAATGATGAGCACTTTTAAAGTTCTGCTATGTGGCGCGGTATT
ATCCCGTATTGACGCCGGGCAAGAGCAACTCGGTCGCCGCATACACTATTCTCAGAATGACTTGGTTGAG
TACTCACCAGTCACAGAAAAGCATCTTACGGATGGCATGACAGTAAGAGAATTATGCAGTGCTGCCATAA
CCATGAGTGATAACACTGCGGCCAACTTACTTCTGACAACGATCGGAGGACCGAAGGAGCTAACCGCTTT
TTTGCACAACATGGGGGATCATGTAACTCGCCTTGATCGTTGGGAACCGGAGCTGAATGAAGCCATACCA
AACGACGAGCGTGACACCACGATGCCTGTAGCAATGGCAACAACGTTGCGCAAACTATTAACTGGCGAAC
TACTTACTCTAGCTTCCCGGCAACAATTAATAGACTGGATGGAGGCGGATAAAGTTGCAGGACCACTTCT
GCGCTCGGTCCTTCCGGCTGGCTGGTTTATTGCTGATAAATCTGGAGCCGGTGAGCGTGGGTCTCGCGGT
ATCATTGCAGCACTGGGGCCAGATGGTAAGCCCTCCCGTATCGTAGTTATCTACACGACGGGGAGTCAGG
CAACTATGGATGAACGAAATAGACAGATCGCTGAGATAGGTGCCTCACTGATTAAGCATTGGTAACTGTC
AGACCAAGTTTACTCATATATACTTTAGATTGATTTAAAACTTCATTTTTAATTTAAAAGGATCTAGGTG
AAGATCCTTTTTGATAATCTCATGACCAAAATCCCTTAACGTGAGTTTTCGTTCCACTGAGCGTCAGACC
CCGTAGAAAAGATCAAAGGATCTTCTTGAGATCCTTTTTTTCTGCGCGTAATCTGCTGCTTGCAAACAAA
AAAACCACCGCTACCAGCGGTGGTTTGTTTGCCGGATCAAGAGCTACCAACTCTTTTTCCGAAGGTAACT
GGCTTCAGCAGAGCGCAGATACCAAATACTGTTCTTCTAGTGTAGCCGTAGTTAGGCCACCACTTCAAGA
ACTCTGTAGCACCGCCTACATACCTCGCTCTGCTAATCCTGTTACCAGTGGCTGCTGCCAGTGGCGATAA
GTCGTGTCTTACCGGGTTGGACTCAAGACGATAGTTACCGGATAAGGCGCAGCGGTCGGGCTGAACGGGG
GGTTCGTGCACACAGCCCAGCTTGGAGCGAACGACCTACACCGAACTGAGATACCTACAGCGTGAGCTAT
GAGAAAGCGCCACGCTTCCCGAAGGGAGAAAGGCGGACAGGTATCCGGTAAGCGGCAGGGTCGGAACAGG
AGAGCGCACGAGGGAGCTTCCAGGGGGAAACGCCTGGTATCTTTATAGTCCTGTCGGGTTTCGCCACCTC
TGACTTGAGCGTCGATTTTTGTGATGCTCGTCAGGGGGGCGGAGCCTATGGAAAAACGCTAGCAACGCGG
CCTTTTTACGGTTCCTGGCCTTTTGCTGGCCTTTTGCTCACATGTTCTTTCCTGCGTTATCCCCTGATTC
TGTGGATAACCGTATTACCGCCTTTGAGTGAGCTGATACCGCTCGCCGCAGCCGAACGACCGAGCGCAGC
GAGTCAGTGAGCGAGGAAGCGGAAGAGCGCCCAATACGCAAACCGCCTCTCCCCGCGCGTTGGCCGATTC
ATTAATGCAGCTGGCACGACAGGTTTCCCGACTGGAAAGCGGGCAGTGAGCGCAACGCAATTAATGTGAG
TTAGCTCACTCATTAGGCACCCCAGGCTTTACACTTTATGCTTCCGGCTCGTATGTTGTGTGGAATTGTG
AGCGGATAACAATTTCACACAGGAAACAGCTATGACCATGATTACGCCAAGCTTGCATGCCTGCAGGTCC
CC
Features (pLannotate 1.2.2; 17 found; start..end, strand, type, name):
    535..876     +  promoter       CaMV 35S promoter: strong constitutive promoter from cauliflower mosaic virus
    898..922     +  protein_bind   attB1: mutant version of attB; recombination site for the Gateway® BP reaction BP Clonase™
    934..954     +  RBS            RBS: efficient ribosome binding site from bacteriophage T7 gene 10 (Olins and Rangwala, 1989)
    964..1137    +  CDS            RBCS.3A (fragment): RBS3_PEA - Experimental evidence at protein level: Swiss-Prot protein existence level 1. RuBisCO catalyzes two reactions: the carboxylation of D- ribulose 1,5-bisphosphate, the primary event in carbon dioxide fixation, as well as the oxidative fragmentation of the pentose substrate. Both reactions occur simultaneously and in competition at the same active site. Although the small subunit is not catalytic it is essential for maximal activity (Probable). Binds to abscisic acid (ABA); only half of the possible binding sites are occupied in the crystal; and there are indications this is a low affi
   1135..1844    +  CDS            mCherry (fragment): monomeric derivative of DsRed fluorescent protein (Shaner et al., 2004) mammalian codon-optimized
   1871..2123    +  terminator     NOS terminator: nopaline synthase terminator and poly(A) signal
   2176..2333    +  CDS            lacZα (fragment): LacZα fragment of β-galactosidase; lacZ fragment
   2339..2438    -  misc_feature   bom (fragment): basis of mobility region from pBR322
   2540..2575    -  CDS            rop (fragment): Rop protein, which maintains plasmids at low copy number; rop
   2670..2774    +  promoter       AmpR promoter: bla
   2775..3635    +  CDS            AmpR: β-lactamase; bla; confers resistance to ampicillin, carbenicillin, and related antibiotics
   3806..4394    +  rep_origin     ori: high-copy-number ColE1/pMB1/pBR322/pUC origin of replication
   4577..4669    +  CDS            lacI (fragment): lac repressor; lacI; The lac repressor binds to the lac operator to inhibit transcription in E. coli. This inhibition can be relieved by adding lactose or isopropyl-β-D-thiogalactopyranoside (IPTG).
   4682..4703    +  protein_bind   CAP binding site: CAP binding activates transcription in the presence of cAMP. E. coli catabolite activator protein
   4718..4748    +  promoter       lac promoter: promoter for the E. coli lac operon
   4756..4772    +  protein_bind   lac operator: The lac repressor binds to the lac operator to inhibit transcription in E. coli. This inhibition can be relieved by adding lactose or isopropyl-β-D-thiogalactopyranoside (IPTG). lac repressor encoded by lacI
   4809..4829    -  misc_feature   MCS (fragment): pUC18/19 multiple cloning site
