[The description below was written by a language model from this plasmid's Addgene catalogue record and pLannotate feature annotations shown in this document.]
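Description:
pUC19/Pt-mChe is a small, non-binary plant expression plasmid built on the pUC19 cloning backbone and intended for transient expression of a plastid-localised red fluorescent marker in plant cells. In E. coli it is maintained at high copy through the ColE1/pUC-type origin and selected with ampicillin via the β-lactamase (AmpR) gene and its native promoter. The annotated sequence of about 4.8 kb also retains the usual pUC remnants: lac promoter, operator and CAP binding site, fragments of lacZα and lacI, part of the multiple cloning site, and short vestiges of the bom and rop regions. None of these has a role in plant expression. No T-DNA borders or plant selectable marker are annotated, which fits direct DNA delivery for transient assays rather than Agrobacterium-mediated stable transformation, although the record does not specify a delivery method.

The payload is a single cassette driven by the strong constitutive CaMV 35S promoter and terminated by the nopaline synthase (NOS) terminator and polyadenylation signal. The coding region fuses an N-terminal segment of the pea (Pisum sativum) Rubisco small subunit, recorded as 57 amino acids of PsrbcS, to mCherry, a monomeric DsRed derivative. This rbcS segment serves as the plastid-targeting sequence, directing the fusion into plastids so that these organelles fluoresce red. Between the promoter and the start of the fusion lie an attB1 Gateway recombination site and a phage T7 gene 10 ribosome binding site, probably carried over from earlier cloning steps. The plasmid belongs to a toolbox of fluorescent fusion vectors for protein localisation and BiFC analyses in plants, where it serves as a plastid reference marker for co-localisation with proteins of interest.
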