Addgene plasmid #183164: pUC19/Pt-mChe
Purpose: Construct for transient expression of plastids-targeted mCherry in plants.
Depositing lab: Yao-Guang Liu & Qinlong Zhu. Depositing organization: South China Agricultural University (SCAU). Publication: All-in-one: A Robust Fluorescent Fusion Protein Vector Toolbox for Protein Localization and BiFC Analyses in Plants. Han J, Ma K, Li H, Su J, Zhou L, Tang J, Zhang S, Hou Y, Chen L, Liu YG, Zhu Q. Plant Biotechnol J. 2022 Feb 18. doi: 10.1111/pbi.13790. PubMed 35179286.
Backbone
  Vector backbone: pUC19
  Vector type: Plant Expression
Growth in bacteria
  Bacterial resistance: Ampicillin, 100 μg/mL
  Growth temperature: 37°C
  Growth strain: DH5alpha
  Copy number: High Copy
Gene/Insert
  Gene/Insert name: Pt-mCherry (alt name: plastids-targeted mCherry)
  Species: Synthetic
  Tag / fusion protein: 57 aa of the Pisum sativum rubisco small subunit rbcS (PsrbcS) (N terminal on insert)
  Cloning method: Unknown
Terms and licenses: Academic/Nonprofit Terms; Industry Terms: Not Available to Industry
How to cite: pUC19/Pt-mChe was a gift from Yao-Guang Liu & Qinlong Zhu (Addgene plasmid # 183164 ; http://n2t.net/addgene:183164 ; RRID:Addgene_183164)
